Addgene plasmid #54349: LIIalpha R 2-3
Purpose: (Empty Backbone)
Depositing lab: Martin Parniske. Depositing organization: Ludwig-Maximilians-Universitaet Muenchen (LMU). Publication: A modular plasmid assembly kit for multigene expression, gene silencing and silencing rescue in plants. Binder A, Lambert J, Morbitzer R, Popp C, Ott T, Lahaye T, Parniske M. PLoS One. 2014 Feb 13;9(2):e88218. doi: 10.1371/journal.pone.0088218. eCollection 2014. PubMed 24551083.
Backbone
  Vector backbone: Xpre-S (pICH50505)
  Backbone manufacturer: Icon Genetics
  Vector type: plant expression
Growth in bacteria
  Bacterial resistance: Chloramphenicol and Spectinomycin, 25 & 50 μg/mL
  Growth temperature: 37°C
  Growth strain: DB3.1
  Copy number: High Copy
Gene/Insert
  Gene/Insert name: None
Terms and licenses: Academic/Nonprofit Terms; Industry Terms: Not Available to Industry
Depositor comments: binary expression vector. LII/LIV backbone. ccdB cassettes (ccdB and chloramphenicol resistance gene) were added between the borders by Esp3I cut-ligation, flanked by appropriate type IIS fusion sites
How to cite: LIIalpha R 2-3 was a gift from Martin Parniske (Addgene plasmid # 54349 ; http://n2t.net/addgene:54349 ; RRID:Addgene_54349)
