[The description below was written by a language model from this plasmid's Addgene catalogue record and pLannotate feature annotations shown in this document.]
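Description:
LIIalpha R 2-3 is an empty binary plant expression backbone built on Xpre-S (pICH50505) and belonging to a modular Golden Gate-style assembly kit for multigene expression, gene silencing and silencing rescue in plants. The depositor describes it as an LII/LIV backbone, meaning it serves as an acceptor at these assembly levels. The record does not spell out what "R" and "2-3" mean. They presumably indicate orientation and position within a multigene array.

The 6.9 kb plasmid carries two replication systems. A high-copy ColE1/pUC-type origin supports propagation in E. coli, while the pVS1 oriV with its RepA replication protein and StaA stability protein supports maintenance in Agrobacterium. Backbone selection comes from an aadA aminoglycoside adenylyltransferase gene, which confers spectinomycin/streptomycin resistance. It sits downstream of annotated integron promoter and gentamicin-resistance gene fragments, which appear to be remnants rather than functional markers.

Between the nopaline-type left and right T-DNA border repeats there is no plant cargo. The space is occupied by a counter-selection cassette containing the chloramphenicol acetyltransferase gene (cat) with its promoter, a ccdA fragment and an intact ccdB gyrase toxin gene. A partial attR1 site annotated upstream probably reflects the cassette's origin in a Gateway vector. According to the depositor, this cassette was inserted by Esp3I cut-ligation and is flanked by type IIS fusion sites. Incoming modules therefore replace it during assembly, and unmodified vector is eliminated in standard ccdB-sensitive E. coli. For the same reason, the empty backbone is kept in the ccdB-tolerant strain DB3.1 under combined chloramphenicol and spectinomycin selection. Once loaded, the T-DNA can be delivered to plant cells by Agrobacterium-mediated transformation.
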