Features (pLannotate 1.2.2; 16 found; start..end, strand, type, name):
    184..207     +  promoter       Pc promoter (fragment): intI1 (promoter lies within the coding sequence); class 1 integron promoter
    383..439     +  CDS            GmR (fragment): gentamycin acetyltransferase; aacC1; confers resistance to gentamycin
    450..1237    +  CDS            SmR (fragment): aminoglycoside adenylyltransferase (Murphy, 1985); aadA; confers resistance to spectinomycin and streptomycin
   1482..1542    -  rep_origin     oriV (fragment): incP origin of replication
   1748..1942    -  rep_origin     pVS1 oriV: origin of replication for the Pseudomonas plasmid pVS1 (Heeb et al., 2000)
   2008..3081    -  CDS            pVS1 RepA: replication protein from the Pseudomonas plasmid pVS1 (Heeb et al., 2000)
   3510..4139    -  CDS            pVS1 StaA: stability protein from the Pseudomonas plasmid pVS1 (Heeb et al., 2000)
   4403..4427    +  misc_feature   LB T-DNA repeat: left border repeat from nopaline C58 T-DNA
   4516..4625    +  protein_bind   attR1 (fragment): mutant version of attR; recombination site for the Gateway® LR reaction LR Clonase™
   4662..4692    +  promoter       lac UV5 promoter: E. coli lac promoter with an "up" mutation
   4716..4745    +  promoter       cat promoter (fragment): promoter of the E. coli cat gene encoding chloramphenicol acetyltransferase
   4746..5402    +  CDS            cat: CAT_ECOLX - Experimental evidence at protein level: Swiss-Prot protein existence level 1. This enzyme is an effector of chloramphenicol resistance in bacteria. From Escherichia coli. This protein is used as a marker in many commonly used cloning vectors, such as pACYC184.
   5584..5742    +  CDS            ccdA (fragment): CCDA_ECO57 - Also known as H, letA. Experimental evidence at protein level: Swiss-Prot protein existence level 1. Antitoxin component of a type II toxin-antitoxin (TA) system which inhibits the post-segregational killing (PSK) of plasmid-free cells, also referred to as a plasmid addiction system. Binds to and blocks the activity of CcdB; will also remove bound CcdB protein from the CcdB-GyrA complex by forming a CcdA-CcdB complex, a process termed rejuvenation. Functions as a transcriptional corepressor for the ccdAB operon, repression also requires CcdB (By similarity). From Escherichia coli
   5747..6052    +  CDS            ccdB: CcdB, a bacterial toxin that poisons DNA gyrase; ccdB; Plasmids containing the ccdB gene cannot be propagated in standard E. coli strains.
   6138..6162    +  misc_feature   RB T-DNA repeat: right border repeat from nopaline C58 T-DNA
   6285..6873    -  rep_origin     ori: high-copy-number ColE1/pMB1/pBR322/pUC origin of replication
>Addgene plasmid #54349 | LIIalpha R 2-3 | depositor full sequence | sequence record 84569 | Full Sequence
GAAAACTCACGTTAAGGGATTTTGGTCATGAGATTATCAAAAAGGATCTTCACCTAGATCATCGGAAGAA
CGGCAACTAAGCTGCCGGGTTTGAAACACGGATGATCTCGCGGAGGGTAGCATGTTGATTGTAACGATGA
CAGAGCGTTGCTGCCTGTGATCAATTCGGGCACGAACCCAGTGGACATAAGCCTGTTCGGTTCGTAAGCT
GTAATGCAAGTAGCGTATGCGCTCACGCAACTGGTCCAGAACCTTGACCGAACGCAGCGGTGGTAACGGC
GCAGTGGCGGTTTTCATGGCTTGTTATGACTGTTTTTTTGGGGTACAGTCTATGCCTCGGGCATCCAAGC
AGCAAGCGCGTTACGCCGTGGGTCGATGTTTGATGTTATGGAGCAGCAACGATGTTACGCAGCAGGGCAG
TCGCCCTAAAACAAAGTTAAACATCATGGGGGAAGCGGTGATCGCCGAAGTATCGACTCAACTATCAGAG
GTAGTTGGCGTCATCGAGCGCCATCTCGAACCGACGTTGCTGGCCGTACATTTGTACGGCTCCGCAGTGG
ATGGCGGCCTGAAGCCACACAGTGATATTGATTTGCTGGTTACGGTGACCGTAAGGCTTGATGAAACAAC
GCGGCGAGCTTTGATCAACGACCTTTTGGAAACTTCGGCTTCCCCTGGAGAGAGCGAGATTCTCCGCGCT
GTAGAAGTCACCATTGTTGTGCACGACGACATCATTCCGTGGCGTTATCCAGCTAAGCGCGAACTGCAAT
TTGGAGAATGGCAGCGCAATGACATTCTTGCAGGTATCTTCGAGCCAGCCACGATCGACATTGATCTGGC
TATCTTGCTGACAAAAGCAAGAGAACATAGCGTTGCCTTGGTAGGTCCAGCGGCGGAGGAACTCTTTGAT
CCGGTTCCTGAACAGGATCTATTTGAGGCGCTAAATGAAACCTTAACGCTATGGAACTCGCCGCCCGACT
GGGCTGGCGATGAGCGAAATGTAGTGCTTACGTTGTCCCGCATTTGGTACAGCGCAGTAACCGGCAAAAT
CGCGCCGAAGGATGTCGCTGCCGACTGGGCAATGGAGCGCCTGCCGGCCCAGTATCAGCCCGTCATACTT
GAAGCTAGACAGGCTTATCTTGGACAAGAAGAAGATCGCTTGGCCTCGCGCGCAGATCAGTTGGAAGAAT
TTGTCCACTACGTGAAAGGCGAGATCACCAAGGTAGTCGGCAAATAATGTCTAGCTAGAAATTCGTTCAA
GCCGACGCCGCTTCGCGGCGCGGCTTAACTCAAGCGTTAGATGCACTAAGCACATAATTGCTCACAGCCA
AACTATCAGGTCAAGTCTGCTTTTATTATTTTTAAGCGTGCATAATAAGCCCTACACAAATTGGGAGATA
TATCATGCATGACCAAAATCCCTTAACGTGAGTTTTCGTTCCACTGAGCGTCAGACCCCGTAGAAAAGAT
CAAAGGATCTTCTGCCATTTTTGGGGTGAGGCCGTTCGCGGCCGAGGGGCGCAGCCCCTGGGGGGATGGG
AGCTCGGTGCCTTGATGTGGGCGCCGGCGGTCGAGTGGCGACGGCGCGGCTTGTCCGCGCCCTGGTAGAT
TGCCTGGCCGTAGGCCAGCCATTTTTGAGCGGCCAGCGGCCGCGATAGGCCGACGCGAAGCGGCGGGGCG
TAGGGAGCGCAGCGACCGAAGGGTAGGCGCTTTTTGCAGCTCTTCGGCTGTGCGCTGGCCAGACAGTTAT
GCACAGGCCAGGCGGGTTTTAAGAGTTTTAATAAGTTTTAAAGAGTTTTAGGCGGAAAAATCGCCTTTTT
TCTCTTTTATATCAGTCACTTACATGTGTGACCGGTTCCCAATGTACGGCTTTGGGTTCCCAATGTACGG
GTTCCGGTTCCCAATGTACGGCTTTGGGTTCCCAATGTACGTGCTATCCACAGGAAAGAAGCTTTTTCGA
CCTTTTTCCCCTGCTAGGGCAATTTGCCCTAGCATCTGCTCCGTACATTAGGAACCGGCGGATGCTTCGC
CCTCGATCAGGTTGCGGTAGCGCATGACTAGGATCGGGCCAGCCTGCCCCGCCTCCTCCTTCAAATCGTA
CTCCGGCAGGTCATTTGACCCGATCAGCTTGCGCACGGTGAAACAGAACTTCTTGAACTCTCCGGCGCTG
CCACTGCGTTCGTAGATCGTCTTGAACAACCATCTGGCTTCTGCCTTGCCTGCGGCGCGGCGTGCCAGGC
GGTAGAGAAAACGGCCGATGCCGGGATCGATCAAAAAGTAATCGGGGTGAACCGTCAGCACGTCCGGGTT
CTTGCCTTCTGTGATCTCGCGGTACATCCAATCAGCTAGCTCGATCTCGATGTACTCCGGCCGCCCGGTT
TCGCTCTTTACGATCTTGTAGCGGCTAATCAAGGCTTCACCCTCGGATACCGTCACCAGGCGGCCGTTCT
TGGCCTTCTTCGTACGCTGCATGGCAACGTGCGTGGTGTTTAACCGAATGCAGGTTTCTACCAGGTCGTC
TTTCTGCTTTCCGCCATCGGCTCGCCGGCAGAACTTGAGTACGTCCGCAACGTGTGGACGGAACACGCGG
CCGGGCTTGTCTCCCTTCCCTTCCCGGTATCGGTTCATGGATTCGGTTAGATGGGAAACCGCCATCAGTA
CCAGGTCGTAATCCCACACACTGGCCATGCCGGCCGGCCCTGCGGAAACCTCTACGTGCCCGTCTGGAAG
CTCGTAGCGGATCACCTCGCCAGCTCGTCGGTCACGCTTCGACAGACGGAAAACGGCCACGTCCATGATG
CTGCGACTATCGCGGGTGCCCACGTCATAGAGCATCGGAACGAAAAAATCTGGTTGCTCGTCGCCCTTGG
GCGGCTTCCTAATCGACGACGCACCGGCTGCCGGCGGTTGCCGGGATTCTTTGCGGATTCGATCAGCGGC
CGCTTGCCACGATTCACCGGGGCGTGCTTCTGCCTCGATGCGTTGCCGCTGGGCGGCCTGCGCGGCCTTC
AACTTCTCCACCAGGTCATCACCCAGCGCCGCGCCGATTTGTACCGGGCCGGATGGTTTGCGACCGCTCA
CGCCGATTCCTCGGGCTTGGGGGTTCCAGTGCCATTGCAGGGCCGGCAGACAACCCAGCCGCTTACGCCT
GGCCAACCGCCCGTTCCTCCACACATGGGGCATTCCACGGCGTCGGTGCCTGGTTGTTCTTGATTTTCCA
TGCCGCCTCCTTTAGCCGCTAAAATTCATCTACTCATTTATTCATTTGCTCATTTACTCTGGTAGCTGCG
CGATGTATTCAGATAGCAGCTCGGTAATGGTCTTGCCTTGGCGTACCGCGTACATCTTCAGCTTGGTGTG
ATCCTCCGCCGGCAACTGAAAGTTGACCCGCTTCATGGCTGGCGTGTCTGCCAGGCTGGCCAACGTTGCA
GCCTTGCTGCTGCGTGCGCTCGGACGGCCGGCACTTAGCGTGTTTGTGCTTTTGCTCATTTTCTCTTTAC
CTCATTAACTCAAATGAGTTTTGATTTAATTTCAGCGGCCAGCGCCTGGACCTCGCGGGCAGCGTCGCCC
TCGGGTTCTGATTCAAGAACGGTTGTGCCGGCGGCGGCAGTGCCTGGGTAGCTCACGCGCTGCGTGATAC
GGGACTCAAGAATGGGCAGCTCGTACCCGGCCAGCGCCTCGGCAACCTCACCGCCGATGCGCGTGCCTTT
GATCGCCCGCGACACGACAAAGGCCGCTTGTAGCCTTCCATCCGTGACCTCAATGCGCTGCTTAACCAGC
TCCACCAGGTCGGCGGTGGCCCATATGTCGTAAGGGCTTGGCTGCACCGGAATCAGCACGAAGTCGGCTG
CCTTGATCGCGGACACAGCCAAGTCCGCCGCCTGGGGCGCTCCGTCGATCACTACGAAGTCGCGCCGGCC
GATGGCCTTCACGTCGCGGTCAATCGTCGGGCGGTCGATGCCGACAACGGTTAGCGGTTGATCTTCCCGC
ACGGCCGCCCAATCGCGGGCACTGCCCTGGGGATCGGAATCGACTAACAGAACATCGGCCCCGGCGAGTT
GCAGGGCGCGGGCTAGATGGGTTGCGATGGTCGTCTTGCCTGACCCGCCTTTCTGGTTAAGTACAGCGAT
AACCTTCATGCGTTCCCCTTGCGTATTTGTTTATTTACTCATCGCATCATATACGCAGCGACCGCATGAC
GCAAGCTGTTTTACTCAAATACACATCACCTTTTTAGACGGCGGCGCTCGGTTTCTTCAGCGGCCAAGCT
GGCCGGCCAGGCCGCCAGCTTGGCATCAGACAAACCGGCCAGGATTTCATGCAGCCGCACGGCTGATGGG
CTGCCTGTATCGAGTGGTGATTTTGTGCCGAGCTGCCGGTCGGGGAGCTGTTGGCTGGCTGGTGGCAGGA
TATATTGTGGTGTAAACAAATTGACGCTTAGACAACTTAATAACACATTGCGGACGTTTTTAATGTACTG
GGGTGGATTACGGAAGACAAGGGCGACATGAGACCAAAGCTGAACGAGAAACGTAAAATGATATAAATAT
CAATATATTAAATTAGATTTTGCATAAAAAACAGACTACATAATACTGTAAAACACAACATATCCAGTCA
CTATGGCGGCCCCTCGAGGGGCCGCATTAGGCACCCCAGGCTTTACACTTTATGCTTCCGGCTCGTATAA
TGTGTGGATTTTGAGTTAGGATCCGTCGAGATTTTCAGGAGCTAAGGAAGCTAAAATGGAGAAAAAAATC
ACTGGATATACCACCGTTGATATATCCCAATGGCATCGTAAAGAACATTTTGAGGCATTTCAGTCAGTTG
CTCAATGTACCTATAACCAGACCGTTCAGCTGGATATTACGGCCTTTTTAAAGACCGTAAAGAAAAATAA
GCACAAGTTTTATCCGGCCTTTATTCACATTCTTGCCCGCCTGATGAATGCTCATCCGGAATTCCGTATG
GCAATGAAAGACGGTGAGCTGGTGATATGGGATAGTGTTCACCCTTGTTACACCGTTTTCCATGAGCAAA
CTGAAACGTTTTCATCGCTCTGGAGTGAATACCACGACGATTTCCGGCAGTTTCTACACATATATTCGCA
AGATGTGGCGTGTTACGGTGAAAACCTGGCCTATTTCCCTAAAGGGTTTATTGAGAATATGTTTTTCGTG
TCAGCCAATCCCTGGGTGAGTTTCACCAGTTTTGATTTAAACGTGGCCAATATGGACAACTTCTTCGCCC
CCGTTTTCACCATGGGCAAATATTATACGCAAGGCGACAAGGTGCTGATGCCGCTGGCGATTCAGGTTCA
TCATGCCGTTTGTGATGGCTTCCATGTCGGCAGAATGCTTAATGAATTACAACAGTACTGCGATGAGTGG
CAGGGCGGGGCGTAATCTAGAGGATCCGGCTTACTAAAAGCCAGATAACAGTATGCGTATTTGCGCGCTG
ATTTTTGCGGTATAAGAATATATACTGATATGTATACCCGAAGTATGTCAAAAAGAGGTATGCTATGAAG
CAGCGTATTACAGTGACAGTTGACAGCGACAGCTATCAGTTGCTCAAGGCATATATGATGTCAATATCTC
CGGTCTGGTAAGCACAACCATGCAGAATGAAGCCCGTCGTCTGCGTGCCGAACGCTGGAAAGCGGAAAAT
CAGGAAGGGATGGCTGAGGTCGCCCGGTTTATTGAAATGAACGGCTCTTTTGCTGACGAGAACAGGGGCT
GGTGAAATGCAGTTTAAGGTTTACACCTATAAAAGAGAGAGCCGTTATCGTCTGTTTGTGGATGTACAGA
GTGATATTATTGACACGCCCGGGCGACGGATGGTGATCCCCCTGGCCAGTGCACGTCTGCTGTCAGATAA
AGTCCCCCGTGAACTTTACCCGGTGGTGCATATCGGGGATGAAAGCTGGCGCATGATGACCACCGATATG
GCCAGTGTGCCGGTTTCCGTTATCGGGGAAGAAGTGGCTGATCTCAGCCACCGCGAAAATGACATCAAAA
ACGCCATTAACCTGATGTTCTGGGGAATATAAATGTCAGGCTCCCTTATACACAGCCAGTCTGCAGGTCG
ACGGTCTCACCGCATTGTTGTCTTCTCTGGTTTAAACTATCAGTGTTTGACAGGATATATTGGCGGGTAA
ACCTAAGAGAAAAGAGCGTTTATTAGAATAATCGGATATTTAAAAGGGCGTGAAAAGGTTTATCCGTTCG
TCCATTTGTATGTGCCAACCACAGGAACCGTAAAAAGGCCGCGTTGCTGGCGTTTTTCCATAGGCTCCGC
CCCCCTGACGAGCATCACAAAAATCGACGCTCAAGTCAGAGGTGGCGAAACCCGACAGGACTATAAAGAT
ACCAGGCGTTTCCCCCTGGAAGCTCCCTCGTGCGCTCTCCTGTTCCGACCCTGCCGCTTACCGGATACCT
GTCCGCCTTTCTCCCTTCGGGAAGCGTGGCGCTTTCTCATAGCTCACGCTGTAGGTATCTCAGTTCGGTG
TAGGTCGTTCGCTCCAAGCTGGGCTGTGTGCACGAACCCCCCGTTCAGCCCGACCGCTGCGCCTTATCCG
GTAACTATCGTCTTGAGTCCAACCCGGTAAGACACGACTTATCGCCACTGGCAGCAGCCACTGGTAACAG
GATTAGCAGAGCGAGGTATGTAGGCGGTGCTACAGAGTTCTTGAAGTGGTGGCCTAACTACGGCTACACT
AGAAGGACAGTATTTGGTATCTGCGCTCTGCTGAAGCCAGTTACCTTCGGAAAAAGAGTTGGTAGCTCTT
GATCCGGCAAACAAACCACCGCTGGTAGCGGTGGTTTTTTTGTTTGCAAGCAGCAGATTACGCGCAGAAA
AAAAGGATCTCAAGAAGATCCTTTGATCTTTTCTACGGGGTCTGACGCTCAGTGGAAC
