>Addgene plasmid #54349 | LIIalpha R 2-3 | addgene partial sequence | sequence record 87773 | RB-F1 5'-ggataaaccttttcacgccc-3'
TTACCCGCCAATATATCCTGTCAAACACTGATAGTTTAAACCAGAGAAGACAACAATGCGGTGAGACCGT
CGACCTGCAGACTGGCTGTGTATAAGGGAGCCTGACATTTATATTCCCCAGAACATCAGGTTAATGGCGT
TTTTGATGTCATTTTCGCGGTGGCTGAGATCAGCCACTTCTTCCCCGATAACGGAAACCGGCACACTGGC
CATATCGGTGGTCATCATGCGCCAGCTTTCATCCCCGATATGCACCACCGGGTAAAGTTCACGGGGGACT
TTATCTGACAGCAGACGTGCACTGGCCAGGGGGATCACCATCCGTCGCCCGGGCGTGTCAATAATATCAC
TCTGTACATCCACAAACAGACGATAACGGCTCTCTCTTTTATAGGTGTAAACCTTAAACTGCATTTCACC
AGCCCCTGTTCTCGTCAGCAAAAGAGCCGTTCATTTCAATAAACCGGGCGACCTCAGCCATCCCTTCCTG
ATTTTCCGCTTTCCAGCGTTCGGCACGCAGACGACGGGCTTCATTCTGCATGGTTGTGCTTACCAGACCG
GAGATATTGACATCATATATGCCTTGAGCAACTGATAGCTGTCGCTGTCAACTGTCACTGTAATACGCTG
CTTCATAGCATACCTCTTTTTGACATACTTCGGGTATACATAT
