>Addgene plasmid #54349 | LIIalpha R 2-3 | addgene partial sequence | sequence record 90626 | LB-F1 5'-gtggtgtaaacaaattgacgc-3'
TTGCGGACGTTTTTAATGTACTGGGGTGGATTACGGAAGACAAGGGCGACATGAGACCAAAGCTGAACGA
GAAACGTAAAATGATATAAATATCAATATATTAAATTAGATTTTGCATAAAAAACAGACTACATAATACT
GTAAAACACAACATATCCAGTCACTATGGCGGCCCCTCGAGGGGCCGCATTAGGCACCCCAGGCTTTACA
CTTTATGCTTCCGGCTCGTATAATGTGTGGATTTTGAGTTAGGATCCGTCGAGATTTTCAGGAGCTAAGG
AAGCTAAAATGGAGAAAAAAATCACTGGATATACCACCGTTGATATATCCCAATGGCATCGTAAAGAACA
TTTTGAGGCATTTCAGTCAGTTGCTCAATGTACCTATAACCAGACCGTTCAGCTGGATATTACGGCCTTT
TTAAAGACCGTAAAGAAAAATAAGCACAAGTTTTATCCGGCCTTTATTCACATTCTTGCCCGCCTGATGA
ATGCTCATCCGGAATTCCGTATGGCAATGAAAGACGGTGAGCTGGTGATATGGGATAGTGTTCACCCTTG
TTACACCGTTTTCCATGAGCAAACTGAAACGTTTTCATCGCTCTGGAGTGAATACCACGACGATTTCCGG
CAGTTTCTACACATATATTCGCAAGATGTGGCGTGTTACGGTGAAAACCTGGCCTATTTCCCTAAAGGGT
TTATTGAGAATATGTTTTTCGTGTCAGCCAATCCCTGGGTGAGTTTCACCAGTTTTGATTTAAACGTGGC
CAATATGG
